Addgene plasmid #119754: pGEX6P1-DEST-FLAG
Purpose: (Empty Backbone) Allows Gateway cloning of gene of interest into bacterial expression vector with PreScission Protease cleavable N-terminal GST tag, and a retained C-terminal FLAG tag.
Depositing lab: Andrew Jackson & Martin Reijns. Depositing organization: University of Edinburgh.
Backbone
  Vector backbone: pGEX-6-P1
  Backbone manufacturer: Amersham
  Backbone size (bp): 5000
  Modifications to backbone: RfB Gateway cassette cloned into SmaI site to generate pGEX6P1-DEST. FLAG tag cloned into XhoI site of pGEX6P1-DEST, XhoI site only intact on 3' end
  Vector type: Bacterial Expression
  Promoter: tac promoter
  Tag / fusion protein: GST (N terminal on insert); FLAG (C terminal on insert)
Growth in bacteria
  Bacterial resistance: Chloramphenicol and Ampicillin, 25 & 100 μg/mL
  Growth temperature: 37°C
  Growth strain: ccdB Survival
  Growth instructions: Ideally grow with Ampicillin and Chloramphenicol in growth medium
  Copy number: High Copy
Gene/Insert
  Cloning method: Gateway Cloning
  Sequencing primers: 5′ PGEX5' - GGGCTGGCAAGCCACGTTTGGTG; 3′ PGEX3' - CCGGGAGCTGCATGTGTCAGAGG
Terms and licenses: Academic/Nonprofit Terms; Industry Terms: Not Available to Industry
How to cite: pGEX6P1-DEST-FLAG was a gift from Andrew Jackson & Martin Reijns (Addgene plasmid # 119754 ; http://n2t.net/addgene:119754 ; RRID:Addgene_119754)
