[The description below was written by a language model from this plasmid's Addgene catalogue record and pLannotate feature annotations shown in this document.]
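Description:
pGEX6P1-DEST-FLAG is an empty Gateway destination vector for bacterial protein expression, built on the pGEX-6P-1 backbone. It was made by inserting the RfB Gateway cassette into the SmaI site and then adding a FLAG tag sequence at the XhoI site, leaving XhoI intact only on the 3' side. Both the depositor and sequencing-derived records are 6,730 nt and describe the same circular molecule from different start points. The plasmid replicates from a high-copy ColE1/pMB1-type origin and carries a β-lactamase gene for ampicillin selection. The Gateway cassette contributes chloramphenicol resistance, so the unrecombined vector can be selected with both drugs. Because the cassette also encodes the CcdB toxin, the empty vector is propagated in a ccdB-tolerant strain.

Expression is driven by the tac promoter with an adjacent lac operator, and the plasmid-borne lacI gene supplies repressor, so transcription is held off until induced with IPTG. One table annotates the lacI promoter as the lacIq variant, the other as plain lacI. Downstream lies the Schistosoma japonicum glutathione S-transferase coding sequence, followed by attR1, the CmR/ccdB cassette and attR2. An LR reaction with an entry clone swaps the cassette for the gene of interest, and loss of ccdB provides counterselection for recombinants in standard strains. The product is an N-terminal GST fusion that can be purified by glutathione affinity. According to the record, GST can then be removed with PreScission protease, while the C-terminal FLAG tag is retained for detection or further purification. Neither the protease site nor the FLAG tag is annotated in the feature tables, which also pick up backbone remnants such as a lacZα fragment and rop and bom fragments.
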