Features (pLannotate 1.2.2; 23 found; start..end, strand, type, name):
      6..107     -  CDS            yciV (fragment): RNAAM_ECOLI - Also known as trpH From Escherichia coli (strain K12).
    183..211     +  promoter       tac promoter: strong E. coli promoter; hybrid between the trp and lac UV5 promoters
    219..235     +  protein_bind   lac operator: The lac repressor binds to the lac operator to inhibit transcription in E. coli. This inhibition can be relieved by adding lactose or isopropyl-β-D-thiogalactopyranoside (IPTG). lac repressor encoded by lacI
    258..911     +  CDS            GST26_SCHJA: Experimental evidence at protein level: Swiss-Prot protein existence level 1. GST isoenzymes appear to play a central role in the parasite detoxification system. Other functions are also suspected including a role in increasing the solubility of haematin in the parasite gut. From Schistosoma japonicum (Blood fluke).
    966..1090    +  protein_bind   attR1: mutant version of attR; recombination site for the Gateway® LR reaction LR Clonase™
   1115..1145    +  promoter       lac UV5 promoter: E. coli lac promoter with an "up" mutation
   1169..1198    +  promoter       cat promoter (fragment): promoter of the E. coli cat gene encoding chloramphenicol acetyltransferase
   1199..1858    +  CDS            CmR: chloramphenicol acetyltransferase; cat; confers resistance to chloramphenicol
   2037..2195    +  CDS            ccdA (fragment): CCDA_ECO57 - Also known as H, letA. Experimental evidence at protein level: Swiss-Prot protein existence level 1. Antitoxin component of a type II toxin-antitoxin (TA) system which inhibits the post-segregational killing (PSK) of plasmid-free cells, also referred to as a plasmid addiction system. Binds to and blocks the activity of CcdB; will also remove bound CcdB protein from the CcdB-GyrA complex by forming a CcdA-CcdB complex, a process termed rejuvenation. Functions as a transcriptional corepressor for the ccdAB operon, repression also requires CcdB (By similarity). From Escherichia coli
   2200..2502    +  CDS            ccdB: CCDB_ECOLI - Also known as G, letB, letD. Experimental evidence at protein level: Swiss-Prot protein existence level 1. Toxic component of a type II toxin-antitoxin (TA) system, functioning in plasmid maintainence. Responsible for the post- segregational killing (PSK) of plasmid-free cells, also referred to as a plasmid addiction system. Half-life of over 2 hours. Cell killing by CcdB is accompanied by filamentation, defects in chromosome and plasmid segregation, defects in cell division, formation of anucleate cells, decreased DNA synthesis and plasmid loss. Interferes with the activity of DN
   2546..2670    -  protein_bind   attR2: mutant version of attR; recombination site for the Gateway® LR reaction LR Clonase™
   2747..2786    +  CDS            rop (fragment): Rop protein, which maintains plasmids at low copy number; rop
   2888..2928    +  misc_feature   bom (fragment): basis of mobility region from pBR322
   3033..3137    +  promoter       AmpR promoter: bla
   3138..3998    +  CDS            AmpR: β-lactamase; bla; confers resistance to ampicillin, carbenicillin, and related antibiotics
   4169..4757    +  rep_origin     ori: high-copy-number ColE1/pMB1/pBR322/pUC origin of replication
   4943..4994    -  misc_feature   bom (fragment): basis of mobility region from pBR322
   5001..5078    +  promoter       lacIq promoter: lacI (mutant); In the lacIq allele, a single base change in the promoter boosts expression of the lacI gene about 10-fold.
   5079..6161    +  CDS            lacI: lac repressor; lacI; The lac repressor binds to the lac operator to inhibit transcription in E. coli. This inhibition can be relieved by adding lactose or isopropyl-β-D-thiogalactopyranoside (IPTG).
   6174..6195    +  protein_bind   CAP binding site: CAP binding activates transcription in the presence of cAMP. E. coli catabolite activator protein
   6210..6240    +  promoter       lac promoter: promoter for the E. coli lac operon
   6248..6264    +  protein_bind   lac operator: The lac repressor binds to the lac operator to inhibit transcription in E. coli. This inhibition can be relieved by adding lactose or isopropyl-β-D-thiogalactopyranoside (IPTG). lac repressor encoded by lacI
   6284..6457    +  CDS            lacZα: LacZα fragment of β-galactosidase; lacZ fragment
>Addgene plasmid #119754 | pGEX6P1-DEST-FLAG | depositor full sequence | sequence record 226705 | pGEX6P1-DEST-FLAG sequence 6730 bps
ACGTTATCGACTGCACGGTGCACCAATGCTTCTGGCGTCAGGCAGCCATCGGAAGCTGTGGTATGGCTGT
GCAGGTCGTAAATCACTGCATAATTCGTGTCGCTCAAGGCGCACTCCCGTTCTGGATAATGTTTTTTGCG
CCGACATCATAACGGTTCTGGCAAATATTCTGAAATGAGCTGTTGACAATTAATCATCGGCTCGTATAAT
GTGTGGAATTGTGAGCGGATAACAATTTCACACAGGAAACAGTATTCATGTCCCCTATACTAGGTTATTG
GAAAATTAAGGGCCTTGTGCAACCCACTCGACTTCTTTTGGAATATCTTGAAGAAAAATATGAAGAGCAT
TTGTATGAGCGCGATGAAGGTGATAAATGGCGAAACAAAAAGTTTGAATTGGGTTTGGAGTTTCCCAATC
TTCCTTATTATATTGATGGTGATGTTAAATTAACACAGTCTATGGCCATCATACGTTATATAGCTGACAA
GCACAACATGTTGGGTGGTTGTCCAAAAGAGCGTGCAGAGATTTCAATGCTTGAAGGAGCGGTTTTGGAT
ATTAGATACGGTGTTTCGAGAATTGCATATAGTAAAGACTTTGAAACTCTCAAAGTTGATTTTCTTAGCA
AGCTACCTGAAATGCTGAAAATGTTCGAAGATCGTTTATGTCATAAAACATATTTAAATGGTGATCATGT
AACCCATCCTGACTTCATGTTGTATGACGCTCTTGATGTTGTTTTATACATGGACCCAATGTGCCTGGAT
GCGTTCCCAAAATTAGTTTGTTTTAAAAAACGTATTGAAGCTATCCCACAAATTGATAAGTACTTGAAAT
CCAGCAAGTATATAGCATGGCCTTTGCAGGGCTGGCAAGCCACGTTTGGTGGTGGCGACCATCCTCCAAA
ATCGGATCTGGAAGTTCTGTTCCAGGGGCCCCTGGGATCCCCGGAATTCCCATCAACAAGTTTGTACAAA
AAAGCTGAACGAGAAACGTAAAATGATATAAATATCAATATATTAAATTAGATTTTGCATAAAAAACAGA
CTACATAATACTGTAAAACACAACATATCCAGTCACTATGGCGGCCGCATTAGGCACCCCAGGCTTTACA
CTTTATGCTTCCGGCTCGTATAATGTGTGGATTTTGAGTTAGGATCCGTCGAGATTTTCAGGAGCTAAGG
AAGCTAAAATGGAGAAAAAAATCACTGGATATACCACCGTTGATATATCCCAATGGCATCGTAAAGAACA
TTTTGAGGCATTTCAGTCAGTTGCTCAATGTACCTATAACCAGACCGTTCAGCTGGATATTACGGCCTTT
TTAAAGACCGTAAAGAAAAATAAGCACAAGTTTTATCCGGCCTTTATTCACATTCTTGCCCGCCTGATGA
ATGCTCATCCGGAATTCCGTATGGCAATGAAAGACGGTGAGCTGGTGATATGGGATAGTGTTCACCCTTG
TTACACCGTTTTCCATGAGCAAACTGAAACGTTTTCATCGCTCTGGAGTGAATACCACGACGATTTCCGG
CAGTTTCTACACATATATTCGCAAGATGTGGCGTGTTACGGTGAAAACCTGGCCTATTTCCCTAAAGGGT
TTATTGAGAATATGTTTTTCGTCTCAGCCAATCCCTGGGTGAGTTTCACCAGTTTTGATTTAAACGTGGC
CAATATGGACAACTTCTTCGCCCCCGTTTTCACCATGGGCAAATATTATACGCAAGGCGACAAGGTGCTG
ATGCCGCTGGCGATTCAGGTTCATCATGCCGTTTGTGATGGCTTCCATGTCGGCAGAATGCTTAATGAAT
TACAACAGTACTGCGATGAGTGGCAGGGCGGGGCGTAAAGATCTGGATCCGGCTTACTAAAAGCCAGATA
ACAGTATGCGTATTTGCGCGCTGATTTTTGCGGTATAAGAATATATACTGATATGTATACCCGAAGTATG
TCAAAAAGAGGTATGCTATGAAGCAGCGTATTACAGTGACAGTTGACAGCGACAGCTATCAGTTGCTCAA
GGCATATATGATGTCAATATCTCCGGTCTGGTAAGCACAACCATGCAGAATGAAGCCCGTCGTCTGCGTG
CCGAACGCTGGAAAGCGGAAAATCAGGAAGGGATGGCTGAGGTCGCCCGGTTTATTGAAATGAACGGCTC
TTTTGCTGACGAGAACAGGGGCTGGTGAAATGCAGTTTAAGGTTTACACCTATAAAAGAGAGAGCCGTTA
TCGTCTGTTTGTGGATGTACAGAGTGATATTATTGACACGCCCGGGCGACGGATGGTGATCCCCCTGGCC
AGTGCACGTCTGCTGTCAGATAAAGTCTCCCGTGAACTTTACCCGGTGGTGCATATCGGGGATGAAAGCT
GGCGCATGATGACCACCGATATGGCCAGTGTGCCGGTCTCCGTTATCGGGGAAGAAGTGGCTGATCTCAG
CCACCGCGAAAATGACATCAAAAACGCCATTAACCTGATGTTCTGGGGAATATAAATGTCAGGCTCCCTT
ATACACAGCCAGTCTGCAGGTCGACCATAGTGACTGGATATGTTGTGTTTTACAGTATTATGTAGTCTGT
TTTTTATGCAAAATCTAATTTAATATATTGATATTTATATCATTTTACGTTTCTCGTTCAGCTTTCTTGT
ACAAAGTGGTTGATGGGTCGACTCGAGACTACAAAGACGATGACGACAAGTAAACTCGAGCGGCCGCATC
GTGACTGACTGACGATCTGCCTCGCGCGTTTCGGTGATGACGGTGAAAACCTCTGACACATGCAGCTCCC
GGAGACGGTCACAGCTTGTCTGTAAGCGGATGCCGGGAGCAGACAAGCCCGTCAGGGCGCGTCAGCGGGT
GTTGGCGGGTGTCGGGGCGCAGCCATGACCCAGTCACGTAGCGATAGCGGAGTGTATAATTCTTGAAGAC
GAAAGGGCCTCGTGATACGCCTATTTTTATAGGTTAATGTCATGATAATAATGGTTTCTTAGACGTCAGG
TGGCACTTTTCGGGGAAATGTGCGCGGAACCCCTATTTGTTTATTTTTCTAAATACATTCAAATATGTAT
CCGCTCATGAGACAATAACCCTGATAAATGCTTCAATAATATTGAAAAAGGAAGAGTATGAGTATTCAAC
ATTTCCGTGTCGCCCTTATTCCCTTTTTTGCGGCATTTTGCCTTCCTGTTTTTGCTCACCCAGAAACGCT
GGTGAAAGTAAAAGATGCTGAAGATCAGTTGGGTGCACGAGTGGGTTACATCGAACTGGATCTCAACAGC
GGTAAGATCCTTGAGAGTTTTCGCCCCGAAGAACGTTTTCCAATGATGAGCACTTTTAAAGTTCTGCTAT
GTGGCGCGGTATTATCCCGTGTTGACGCCGGGCAAGAGCAACTCGGTCGCCGCATACACTATTCTCAGAA
TGACTTGGTTGAGTACTCACCAGTCACAGAAAAGCATCTTACGGATGGCATGACAGTAAGAGAATTATGC
AGTGCTGCCATAACCATGAGTGATAACACTGCGGCCAACTTACTTCTGACAACGATCGGAGGACCGAAGG
AGCTAACCGCTTTTTTGCACAACATGGGGGATCATGTAACTCGCCTTGATCGTTGGGAACCGGAGCTGAA
TGAAGCCATACCAAACGACGAGCGTGACACCACGATGCCTGCAGCAATGGCAACAACGTTGCGCAAACTA
TTAACTGGCGAACTACTTACTCTAGCTTCCCGGCAACAATTAATAGACTGGATGGAGGCGGATAAAGTTG
CAGGACCACTTCTGCGCTCGGCCCTTCCGGCTGGCTGGTTTATTGCTGATAAATCTGGAGCCGGTGAGCG
TGGGTCTCGCGGTATCATTGCAGCACTGGGGCCAGATGGTAAGCCCTCCCGTATCGTAGTTATCTACACG
ACGGGGAGTCAGGCAACTATGGATGAACGAAATAGACAGATCGCTGAGATAGGTGCCTCACTGATTAAGC
ATTGGTAACTGTCAGACCAAGTTTACTCATATATACTTTAGATTGATTTAAAACTTCATTTTTAATTTAA
AAGGATCTAGGTGAAGATCCTTTTTGATAATCTCATGACCAAAATCCCTTAACGTGAGTTTTCGTTCCAC
TGAGCGTCAGACCCCGTAGAAAAGATCAAAGGATCTTCTTGAGATCCTTTTTTTCTGCGCGTAATCTGCT
GCTTGCAAACAAAAAAACCACCGCTACCAGCGGTGGTTTGTTTGCCGGATCAAGAGCTACCAACTCTTTT
TCCGAAGGTAACTGGCTTCAGCAGAGCGCAGATACCAAATACTGTCCTTCTAGTGTAGCCGTAGTTAGGC
CACCACTTCAAGAACTCTGTAGCACCGCCTACATACCTCGCTCTGCTAATCCTGTTACCAGTGGCTGCTG
CCAGTGGCGATAAGTCGTGTCTTACCGGGTTGGACTCAAGACGATAGTTACCGGATAAGGCGCAGCGGTC
GGGCTGAACGGGGGGTTCGTGCACACAGCCCAGCTTGGAGCGAACGACCTACACCGAACTGAGATACCTA
CAGCGTGAGCTATGAGAAAGCGCCACGCTTCCCGAAGGGAGAAAGGCGGACAGGTATCCGGTAAGCGGCA
GGGTCGGAACAGGAGAGCGCACGAGGGAGCTTCCAGGGGGAAACGCCTGGTATCTTTATAGTCCTGTCGG
GTTTCGCCACCTCTGACTTGAGCGTCGATTTTTGTGATGCTCGTCAGGGGGGCGGAGCCTATGGAAAAAC
GCCAGCAACGCGGCCTTTTTACGGTTCCTGGCCTTTTGCTGGCCTTTTGCTCACATGTTCTTTCCTGCGT
TATCCCCTGATTCTGTGGATAACCGTATTACCGCCTTTGAGTGAGCTGATACCGCTCGCCGCAGCCGAAC
GACCGAGCGCAGCGAGTCAGTGAGCGAGGAAGCGGAAGAGCGCCTGATGCGGTATTTTCTCCTTACGCAT
CTGTGCGGTATTTCACACCGCATAAATTCCGACACCATCGAATGGTGCAAAACCTTTCGCGGTATGGCAT
GATAGCGCCCGGAAGAGAGTCAATTCAGGGTGGTGAATGTGAAACCAGTAACGTTATACGATGTCGCAGA
GTATGCCGGTGTCTCTTATCAGACCGTTTCCCGCGTGGTGAACCAGGCCAGCCACGTTTCTGCGAAAACG
CGGGAAAAAGTGGAAGCGGCGATGGCGGAGCTGAATTACATTCCCAACCGCGTGGCACAACAACTGGCGG
GCAAACAGTCGTTGCTGATTGGCGTTGCCACCTCCAGTCTGGCCCTGCACGCGCCGTCGCAAATTGTCGC
GGCGATTAAATCTCGCGCCGATCAACTGGGTGCCAGCGTGGTGGTGTCGATGGTAGAACGAAGCGGCGTC
GAAGCCTGTAAAGCGGCGGTGCACAATCTTCTCGCGCAACGCGTCAGTGGGCTGATCATTAACTATCCGC
TGGATGACCAGGATGCCATTGCTGTGGAAGCTGCCTGCACTAATGTTCCGGCGTTATTTCTTGATGTCTC
TGACCAGACACCCATCAACAGTATTATTTTCTCCCATGAAGACGGTACGCGACTGGGCGTGGAGCATCTG
GTCGCATTGGGTCACCAGCAAATCGCGCTGTTAGCGGGCCCATTAAGTTCTGTCTCGGCGCGTCTGCGTC
TGGCTGGCTGGCATAAATATCTCACTCGCAATCAAATTCAGCCGATAGCGGAACGGGAAGGCGACTGGAG
TGCCATGTCCGGTTTTCAACAAACCATGCAAATGCTGAATGAGGGCATCGTTCCCACTGCGATGCTGGTT
GCCAACGATCAGATGGCGCTGGGCGCAATGCGCGCCATTACCGAGTCCGGGCTGCGCGTTGGTGCGGATA
TCTCGGTAGTGGGATACGACGATACCGAAGACAGCTCATGTTATATCCCGCCGTCAACCACCATCAAACA
GGATTTTCGCCTGCTGGGGCAAACCAGCGTGGACCGCTTGCTGCAACTCTCTCAGGGCCAGGCGGTGAAG
GGCAATCAGCTGTTGCCCGTCTCACTGGTGAAAAGAAAAACCACCCTGGCGCCCAATACGCAAACCGCCT
CTCCCCGCGCGTTGGCCGATTCATTAATGCAGCTGGCACGACAGGTTTCCCGACTGGAAAGCGGGCAGTG
AGCGCAACGCAATTAATGTGAGTTAGCTCACTCATTAGGCACCCCAGGCTTTACACTTTATGCTTCCGGC
TCGTATGTTGTGTGGAATTGTGAGCGGATAACAATTTCACACAGGAAACAGCTATGACCATGATTACGGA
TTCACTGGCCGTCGTTTTACAACGTCGTGACTGGGAAAACCCTGGCGTTACCCAACTTAATCGCCTTGCA
GCACATCCCCCTTTCGCCAGCTGGCGTAATAGCGAAGAGGCCCGCACCGATCGCCCTTCCCAACAGTTGC
GCAGCCTGAATGGCGAATGGCGCTTTGCCTGGTTTCCGGCACCAGAAGCGGTGCCGGAAAGCTGGCTGGA
GTGCGATCTTCCTGAGGCCGATACTGTCGTCGTCCCCTCAAACTGGCAGATGCACGGTTACGATGCGCCC
ATCTACACCAACGTAACCTATCCCATTACGGTCAATCCGCCGTTTGTTCCCACGGAGAATCCGACGGGTT
GTTACTCGCTCACATTTAATGTTGATGAAAGCTGGCTACAGGAAGGCCAGACGCGAATTATTTTTGATGG
CGTTGGAATT
