Features (pLannotate 1.2.2; 23 found; start..end, strand, type, name):
      8..24      +  protein_bind   lac operator: The lac repressor binds to the lac operator to inhibit transcription in E. coli. This inhibition can be relieved by adding lactose or isopropyl-β-D-thiogalactopyranoside (IPTG). lac repressor encoded by lacI
     47..700     +  CDS            GST26_SCHJA: Experimental evidence at protein level: Swiss-Prot protein existence level 1. GST isoenzymes appear to play a central role in the parasite detoxification system. Other functions are also suspected including a role in increasing the solubility of haematin in the parasite gut. From Schistosoma japonicum (Blood fluke).
    755..879     +  protein_bind   attR1: mutant version of attR; recombination site for the Gateway® LR reaction LR Clonase™
    904..934     +  promoter       lac UV5 promoter: E. coli lac promoter with an "up" mutation
    958..987     +  promoter       cat promoter (fragment): promoter of the E. coli cat gene encoding chloramphenicol acetyltransferase
    988..1647    +  CDS            CmR: chloramphenicol acetyltransferase; cat; confers resistance to chloramphenicol
   1826..1984    +  CDS            ccdA (fragment): CCDA_ECO57 - Also known as H, letA. Experimental evidence at protein level: Swiss-Prot protein existence level 1. Antitoxin component of a type II toxin-antitoxin (TA) system which inhibits the post-segregational killing (PSK) of plasmid-free cells, also referred to as a plasmid addiction system. Binds to and blocks the activity of CcdB; will also remove bound CcdB protein from the CcdB-GyrA complex by forming a CcdA-CcdB complex, a process termed rejuvenation. Functions as a transcriptional corepressor for the ccdAB operon, repression also requires CcdB (By similarity). From Escherichia coli
   1989..2291    +  CDS            ccdB: CCDB_ECOLI - Also known as G, letB, letD. Experimental evidence at protein level: Swiss-Prot protein existence level 1. Toxic component of a type II toxin-antitoxin (TA) system, functioning in plasmid maintainence. Responsible for the post- segregational killing (PSK) of plasmid-free cells, also referred to as a plasmid addiction system. Half-life of over 2 hours. Cell killing by CcdB is accompanied by filamentation, defects in chromosome and plasmid segregation, defects in cell division, formation of anucleate cells, decreased DNA synthesis and plasmid loss. Interferes with the activity of DN
   2335..2459    -  protein_bind   attR2: mutant version of attR; recombination site for the Gateway® LR reaction LR Clonase™
   2536..2575    +  CDS            rop (fragment): Rop protein, which maintains plasmids at low copy number; rop
   2677..2717    +  misc_feature   bom (fragment): basis of mobility region from pBR322
   2822..2926    +  promoter       AmpR promoter: bla
   2927..3787    +  CDS            AmpR: β-lactamase; bla; confers resistance to ampicillin, carbenicillin, and related antibiotics
   3958..4546    +  rep_origin     ori: high-copy-number ColE1/pMB1/pBR322/pUC origin of replication
   4732..4783    -  misc_feature   bom (fragment): basis of mobility region from pBR322
   4790..4867    +  promoter       lacI promoter: lacI
   4868..5950    +  CDS            lacI: lac repressor; lacI; The lac repressor binds to the lac operator to inhibit transcription in E. coli. This inhibition can be relieved by adding lactose or isopropyl-β-D-thiogalactopyranoside (IPTG).
   5963..5984    +  protein_bind   CAP binding site: CAP binding activates transcription in the presence of cAMP. E. coli catabolite activator protein
   5999..6029    +  promoter       lac promoter: promoter for the E. coli lac operon
   6037..6053    +  protein_bind   lac operator: The lac repressor binds to the lac operator to inhibit transcription in E. coli. This inhibition can be relieved by adding lactose or isopropyl-β-D-thiogalactopyranoside (IPTG). lac repressor encoded by lacI
   6073..6246    +  CDS            lacZα: LacZα fragment of β-galactosidase; lacZ fragment
   6510..6626    -  CDS            yciV (fragment): RNAAM_ECOLI - Also known as trpH From Escherichia coli (strain K12).
   6702..6730    +  promoter       tac promoter: strong E. coli promoter; hybrid between the trp and lac UV5 promoters
>Addgene plasmid #119754 | pGEX6P1-DEST-FLAG | addgene full sequence | sequence record 234028 | Addgene NGS Result
TGTGGAATTGTGAGCGGATAACAATTTCACACAGGAAACAGTATTCATGTCCCCTATACTAGGTTATTGG
AAAATTAAGGGCCTTGTGCAACCCACTCGACTTCTTTTGGAATATCTTGAAGAAAAATATGAAGAGCATT
TGTATGAGCGCGATGAAGGTGATAAATGGCGAAACAAAAAGTTTGAATTGGGTTTGGAGTTTCCCAATCT
TCCTTATTATATTGATGGTGATGTTAAATTAACACAGTCTATGGCCATCATACGTTATATAGCTGACAAG
CACAACATGTTGGGTGGTTGTCCAAAAGAGCGTGCAGAGATTTCAATGCTTGAAGGAGCGGTTTTGGATA
TTAGATACGGTGTTTCGAGAATTGCATATAGTAAAGACTTTGAAACTCTCAAAGTTGATTTTCTTAGCAA
GCTACCTGAAATGCTGAAAATGTTCGAAGATCGTTTATGTCATAAAACATATTTAAATGGTGATCATGTA
ACCCATCCTGACTTCATGTTGTATGACGCTCTTGATGTTGTTTTATACATGGACCCAATGTGCCTGGATG
CGTTCCCAAAATTAGTTTGTTTTAAAAAACGTATTGAAGCTATCCCACAAATTGATAAGTACTTGAAATC
CAGCAAGTATATAGCATGGCCTTTGCAGGGCTGGCAAGCCACGTTTGGTGGTGGCGACCATCCTCCAAAA
TCGGATCTGGAAGTTCTGTTCCAGGGGCCCCTGGGATCCCCGGAATTCCCATCAACAAGTTTGTACAAAA
AAGCTGAACGAGAAACGTAAAATGATATAAATATCAATATATTAAATTAGATTTTGCATAAAAAACAGAC
TACATAATACTGTAAAACACAACATATCCAGTCACTATGGCGGCCGCATTAGGCACCCCAGGCTTTACAC
TTTATGCTTCCGGCTCGTATAATGTGTGGATTTTGAGTTAGGATCCGTCGAGATTTTCAGGAGCTAAGGA
AGCTAAAATGGAGAAAAAAATCACTGGATATACCACCGTTGATATATCCCAATGGCATCGTAAAGAACAT
TTTGAGGCATTTCAGTCAGTTGCTCAATGTACCTATAACCAGACCGTTCAGCTGGATATTACGGCCTTTT
TAAAGACCGTAAAGAAAAATAAGCACAAGTTTTATCCGGCCTTTATTCACATTCTTGCCCGCCTGATGAA
TGCTCATCCGGAATTCCGTATGGCAATGAAAGACGGTGAGCTGGTGATATGGGATAGTGTTCACCCTTGT
TACACCGTTTTCCATGAGCAAACTGAAACGTTTTCATCGCTCTGGAGTGAATACCACGACGATTTCCGGC
AGTTTCTACACATATATTCGCAAGATGTGGCGTGTTACGGTGAAAACCTGGCCTATTTCCCTAAAGGGTT
TATTGAGAATATGTTTTTCGTCTCAGCCAATCCCTGGGTGAGTTTCACCAGTTTTGATTTAAACGTGGCC
AATATGGACAACTTCTTCGCCCCCGTTTTCACCATGGGCAAATATTATACGCAAGGCGACAAGGTGCTGA
TGCCGCTGGCGATTCAGGTTCATCATGCCGTTTGTGATGGCTTCCATGTCGGCAGAATGCTTAATGAATT
ACAACAGTACTGCGATGAGTGGCAGGGCGGGGCGTAAAGATCTGGATCCGGCTTACTAAAAGCCAGATAA
CAGTATGCGTATTTGCGCGCTGATTTTTGCGGTATAAGAATATATACTGATATGTATACCCGAAGTATGT
CAAAAAGAGGTATGCTATGAAGCAGCGTATTACAGTGACAGTTGACAGCGACAGCTATCAGTTGCTCAAG
GCATATATGATGTCAATATCTCCGGTCTGGTAAGCACAACCATGCAGAATGAAGCCCGTCGTCTGCGTGC
CGAACGCTGGAAAGCGGAAAATCAGGAAGGGATGGCTGAGGTCGCCCGGTTTATTGAAATGAACGGCTCT
TTTGCTGACGAGAACAGGGGCTGGTGAAATGCAGTTTAAGGTTTACACCTATAAAAGAGAGAGCCGTTAT
CGTCTGTTTGTGGATGTACAGAGTGATATTATTGACACGCCCGGGCGACGGATGGTGATCCCCCTGGCCA
GTGCACGTCTGCTGTCAGATAAAGTCTCCCGTGAACTTTACCCGGTGGTGCATATCGGGGATGAAAGCTG
GCGCATGATGACCACCGATATGGCCAGTGTGCCGGTCTCCGTTATCGGGGAAGAAGTGGCTGATCTCAGC
CACCGCGAAAATGACATCAAAAACGCCATTAACCTGATGTTCTGGGGAATATAAATGTCAGGCTCCCTTA
TACACAGCCAGTCTGCAGGTCGACCATAGTGACTGGATATGTTGTGTTTTACAGTATTATGTAGTCTGTT
TTTTATGCAAAATCTAATTTAATATATTGATATTTATATCATTTTACGTTTCTCGTTCAGCTTTCTTGTA
CAAAGTGGTTGATGGGTCGACTCGAGACTACAAAGACGATGACGACAAGTAAACTCGAGCGGCCGCATCG
TGACTGACTGACGATCTGCCTCGCGCGTTTCGGTGATGACGGTGAAAACCTCTGACACATGCAGCTCCCG
GAGACGGTCACAGCTTGTCTGTAAGCGGATGCCGGGAGCAGACAAGCCCGTCAGGGCGCGTCAGCGGGTG
TTGGCGGGTGTCGGGGCGCAGCCATGACCCAGTCACGTAGCGATAGCGGAGTGTATAATTCTTGAAGACG
AAAGGGCCTCGTGATACGCCTATTTTTATAGGTTAATGTCATGATAATAATGGTTTCTTAGACGTCAGGT
GGCACTTTTCGGGGAAATGTGCGCGGAACCCCTATTTGTTTATTTTTCTAAATACATTCAAATATGTATC
CGCTCATGAGACAATAACCCTGATAAATGCTTCAATAATATTGAAAAAGGAAGAGTATGAGTATTCAACA
TTTCCGTGTCGCCCTTATTCCCTTTTTTGCGGCATTTTGCCTTCCTGTTTTTGCTCACCCAGAAACGCTG
GTGAAAGTAAAAGATGCTGAAGATCAGTTGGGTGCACGAGTGGGTTACATCGAACTGGATCTCAACAGCG
GTAAGATCCTTGAGAGTTTTCGCCCCGAAGAACGTTTTCCAATGATGAGCACTTTTAAAGTTCTGCTATG
TGGCGCGGTATTATCCCGTGTTGACGCCGGGCAAGAGCAACTCGGTCGCCGCATACACTATTCTCAGAAT
GACTTGGTTGAGTACTCACCAGTCACAGAAAAGCATCTTACGGATGGCATGACAGTAAGAGAATTATGCA
GTGCTGCCATAACCATGAGTGATAACACTGCGGCCAACTTACTTCTGACAACGATCGGAGGACCGAAGGA
GCTAACCGCTTTTTTGCACAACATGGGGGATCATGTAACTCGCCTTGATCGTTGGGAACCGGAGCTGAAT
GAAGCCATACCAAACGACGAGCGTGACACCACGATGCCTGCAGCAATGGCAACAACGTTGCGCAAACTAT
TAACTGGCGAACTACTTACTCTAGCTTCCCGGCAACAATTAATAGACTGGATGGAGGCGGATAAAGTTGC
AGGACCACTTCTGCGCTCGGCCCTTCCGGCTGGCTGGTTTATTGCTGATAAATCTGGAGCCGGTGAGCGT
GGGTCTCGCGGTATCATTGCAGCACTGGGGCCAGATGGTAAGCCCTCCCGTATCGTAGTTATCTACACGA
CGGGGAGTCAGGCAACTATGGATGAACGAAATAGACAGATCGCTGAGATAGGTGCCTCACTGATTAAGCA
TTGGTAACTGTCAGACCAAGTTTACTCATATATACTTTAGATTGATTTAAAACTTCATTTTTAATTTAAA
AGGATCTAGGTGAAGATCCTTTTTGATAATCTCATGACCAAAATCCCTTAACGTGAGTTTTCGTTCCACT
GAGCGTCAGACCCCGTAGAAAAGATCAAAGGATCTTCTTGAGATCCTTTTTTTCTGCGCGTAATCTGCTG
CTTGCAAACAAAAAAACCACCGCTACCAGCGGTGGTTTGTTTGCCGGATCAAGAGCTACCAACTCTTTTT
CCGAAGGTAACTGGCTTCAGCAGAGCGCAGATACCAAATACTGTCCTTCTAGTGTAGCCGTAGTTAGGCC
ACCACTTCAAGAACTCTGTAGCACCGCCTACATACCTCGCTCTGCTAATCCTGTTACCAGTGGCTGCTGC
CAGTGGCGATAAGTCGTGTCTTACCGGGTTGGACTCAAGACGATAGTTACCGGATAAGGCGCAGCGGTCG
GGCTGAACGGGGGGTTCGTGCACACAGCCCAGCTTGGAGCGAACGACCTACACCGAACTGAGATACCTAC
AGCGTGAGCTATGAGAAAGCGCCACGCTTCCCGAAGGGAGAAAGGCGGACAGGTATCCGGTAAGCGGCAG
GGTCGGAACAGGAGAGCGCACGAGGGAGCTTCCAGGGGGAAACGCCTGGTATCTTTATAGTCCTGTCGGG
TTTCGCCACCTCTGACTTGAGCGTCGATTTTTGTGATGCTCGTCAGGGGGGCGGAGCCTATGGAAAAACG
CCAGCAACGCGGCCTTTTTACGGTTCCTGGCCTTTTGCTGGCCTTTTGCTCACATGTTCTTTCCTGCGTT
ATCCCCTGATTCTGTGGATAACCGTATTACCGCCTTTGAGTGAGCTGATACCGCTCGCCGCAGCCGAACG
ACCGAGCGCAGCGAGTCAGTGAGCGAGGAAGCGGAAGAGCGCCTGATGCGGTATTTTCTCCTTACGCATC
TGTGCGGTATTTCACACCGCATAAATTCCGACACCATCGAATGGCGCAAAACCTTTCGCGGTATGGCATG
ATAGCGCCCGGAAGAGAGTCAATTCAGGGTGGTGAATGTGAAACCAGTAACGTTATACGATGTCGCAGAG
TATGCCGGTGTCTCTTATCAGACCGTTTCCCGCGTGGTGAACCAGGCCAGCCACGTTTCTGCGAAAACGC
GGGAAAAAGTGGAAGCGGCGATGGCGGAGCTGAATTACATTCCCAACCGCGTGGCACAACAACTGGCGGG
CAAACAGTCGTTGCTGATTGGCGTTGCCACCTCCAGTCTGGCCCTGCACGCGCCGTCGCAAATTGTCGCG
GCGATTAAATCTCGCGCCGATCAACTGGGTGCCAGCGTGGTGGTGTCGATGGTAGAACGAAGCGGCGTCG
AAGCCTGTAAAGCGGCGGTGCACAATCTTCTCGCGCAACGCGTCAGTGGGCTGATCATTAACTATCCGCT
GGATGACCAGGATGCCATTGCTGTGGAAGCTGCCTGCACTAATGTTCCGGCGTTATTTCTTGATGTCTCT
GACCAGACACCCATCAACAGTATTATTTTCTCCCATGAAGACGGTACGCGACTGGGCGTGGAGCATCTGG
TCGCATTGGGTCACCAGCAAATCGCGCTGTTAGCGGGCCCATTAAGTTCTGTCTCGGCGCGTCTGCGTCT
GGCTGGCTGGCATAAATATCTCACTCGCAATCAAATTCAGCCGATAGCGGAACGGGAAGGCGACTGGAGT
GCCATGTCCGGTTTTCAACAAACCATGCAAATGCTGAATGAGGGCATCGTTCCCACTGCGATGCTGGTTG
CCAACGATCAGATGGCGCTGGGCGCAATGCGCGCCATTACCGAGTCCGGGCTGCGCGTTGGTGCGGATAT
CTCGGTAGTGGGATACGACGATACCGAAGACAGCTCATGTTATATCCCGCCGTTAACCACCATCAAACAG
GATTTTCGCCTGCTGGGGCAAACCAGCGTGGACCGCTTGCTGCAACTCTCTCAGGGCCAGGCGGTGAAGG
GCAATCAGCTGTTGCCCGTCTCACTGGTGAAAAGAAAAACCACGCTAGCGCCCAATACGCAAACCGCCTC
TCCCCGCGCGTTGGCCGATTCATTAATGCAGCTGGCACGACAGGTTTCCCGACTGGAAAGCGGGCAGTGA
GCGCAACGCAATTAATGTAAGTTAGCTCACTCATTAGGCACCCCAGGCTTTACACTTTATGCTTCCGGCT
CGTATGTTGTGTGGAATTGTGAGCGGATAACAATTTCACACAGGAAACAGCTATGACCATGATTACGGAT
TCACTGGCCGTCGTTTTACAACGTCGTGACTGGGAAAACCCTGGCGTTACCCAACTTAATCGCCTTGCAG
CACATCCCCCTTTCGCCAGCTGGCGTAATAGCGAAGAGGCCCGCACCGATCGCCCTTCCCAACAGTTGCG
CAGCCTGAATGGCGAATGGCGCTTTGCCTGGTTTCCGGCACCAGAAGCGGTGCCGGAAAGCTGGCTGGAG
TGCGATCTTCCTGAGGCCGATACTGTCGTCGTCCCCTCAAACTGGCAGATGCACGGTTACGATGCGCCCA
TCTACACCAACGTGACCTATCCCATTACGGTCAATCCGCCGTTTGTTCCCACGGAGAATCCGACGGGTTG
TTACTCGCTCACATTTAATGTTGATGAAAGCTGGCTACAGGAAGGCCAGACGCGAATTATTTTTGATGGC
GTTGGAATTAGCTTATCGACTGCACGGTGCACCAATGCTTCTGGCGTCAGGCAGCCATCGGAAGCTGTGG
TATGGCTGTGCAGGTCGTAAATCACTGCATAATTCGTGTCGCTCAAGGCGCACTCCCGTTCTGGATAATG
TTTTTTGCGCCGACATCATAACGGTTCTGGCAAATATTCTGAAATGAGCTGTTGACAATTAATCATCGGC
TCGTATAATG
